Addgene plasmid #8725: pKT0212
Depositing lab: Kurt Thorn. Depositing organization: Harvard University. Publication: Optimized cassettes for fluorescent protein tagging in Saccharomyces cerevisiae. Sheff MA, Thorn KS. Yeast 2004 Jun;21(8):661-70. 10.1002/yea.1130 PubMed 15197731.
Backbone
  Vector backbone: pFA6a-link
  Backbone size w/o insert (bp): 4900
  Vector type: Yeast Expression
  Selectable markers: URA3 ; C. albicans
Growth in bacteria
  Bacterial resistance: Ampicillin, 100 μg/mL
  Growth temperature: 37°C
  Growth strain: DH5alpha
  Copy number: Unknown
Gene/Insert
  Gene/Insert name: yECFP A206R (alt names: Codon-optimized GFP variant; pKT212 (pFA6a–link–yEmCFP–CaURA3))
  Mutation: yEGFP with F64L, S65T, Y66W, N146I, M153T, V163A, A206R
  Tag / fusion protein: Codon optimized linker (N terminal on backbone)
  Cloning method: Restriction Enzyme; 5′ cloning site PacI (not destroyed); 3′ cloning site AscI (not destroyed)
  Sequencing primers: 5′ SP6
Terms and licenses: Academic/Nonprofit Terms; Industry Terms: Not Available to Industry
Depositor comments: Full name of this plasmid is pFA6a-link-yECFPA206R-CaURA3. yECFP A206R is created by mutagenesis from a codon-optimized green fluorescent protein - yEGFP1 (Cormack et al. 1997). This yEGFP variant is cloned into pDH5, replacing YFP. An codon-optimized linker was added into the yEGFP variant to improve expression level. C. albicans URA3 (CaURA3) was introduced by subcloning the BglII/SacI fragment of pAG60 (Goldstein et al., 1999) into the plasmid, in place of SpHIS5. The yEmCFP and yEmCitrine proteins contain the A206R mutation to block the weak dimerization of the parent GFP (see Zacharias et al., Science 2002 296: 913-916). The yeast GFP used to create this plasmid contained a point mutation M233I that is present in all GFP variants derived from this original yEGFP. The mutation had no effect on fluorescence (see associated publication for more details).
How to cite: pKT0212 was a gift from Kurt Thorn (Addgene plasmid # 8725 ; http://n2t.net/addgene:8725 ; RRID:Addgene_8725)
