[The description below was written by a language model from this plasmid's Addgene catalogue record and pLannotate feature annotations shown in this document.]
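Description:
pKT0212 (full name pFA6a-link-yECFPA206R-CaURA3, also written pFA6a–link–yEmCFP–CaURA3) is a 4.9 kb yeast tagging-cassette plasmid from the pFA6a-link series, catalogued as a yeast expression vector. It is propagated in E. coli through a high-copy ColE1/pUC-type origin and selected with ampicillin via the AmpR β-lactamase gene. No yeast replication origin or centromere is annotated, which fits its role as a template for a fluorescent protein tagging cassette in Saccharomyces cerevisiae rather than as an episomal plasmid. SP6 and T7 promoters flank the cassette region, and small lacI, rop and bom fragments are backbone remnants.

The payload is a monomeric cyan fluorescent protein derived by mutagenesis from the codon-optimized yEGFP1. It carries F64L, S65T, Y66W, N146I, M153T, V163A and A206R; the last substitution blocks the weak dimerization of the parent GFP. The automated annotation labels this reading frame simply as yeGFP. The depositor notes that an M233I change inherited from the original yEGFP is also present and has no effect on fluorescence. A codon-optimized linker precedes the fluorescent protein, added to improve expression, and the coding region sits between retained PacI and AscI sites and is followed by the S. cerevisiae ADH1 terminator. No yeast promoter is annotated upstream, as expected for a C-terminal tag expressed from the target gene's own promoter.

Downstream lies the selectable marker, Candida albicans URA3, placed between the Ashbya gossypii TEF promoter and terminator and introduced in place of SpHIS5. The annotation tool matched it to the S. cerevisiae URA3 protein, but the record identifies it as the C. albicans gene. It allows uracil prototrophy selection of yeast carrying the cassette.
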