Features (pLannotate 1.2.2; 13 found; start..end, strand, type, name):
     62..80      -  promoter       T7 promoter: promoter for bacteriophage T7 RNA polymerase
    102..155     -  CDS            lacI (fragment): lac repressor; lacI; The lac repressor binds to the lac operator to inhibit transcription in E. coli. This inhibition can be relieved by adding lactose or isopropyl-β-D-thiogalactopyranoside (IPTG).
    338..926     -  rep_origin     ori: high-copy-number ColE1/pMB1/pBR322/pUC origin of replication
   1097..1957    -  CDS            AmpR: β-lactamase; bla; confers resistance to ampicillin, carbenicillin, and related antibiotics
   1958..2062    -  promoter       AmpR promoter: bla
   2157..2192    +  CDS            rop (fragment): Rop protein, which maintains plasmids at low copy number; rop
   2294..2345    +  misc_feature   bom (fragment): basis of mobility region from pBR322
   2408..2426    +  promoter       SP6 promoter: promoter for bacteriophage SP6 RNA polymerase
   2496..3212    +  CDS            yeGFP: yeast-enhanced green fluorescent protein codons optimized for translation in S. cerevisiae and C. albicans
   3233..3420    +  terminator     ADH1 terminator: S. cerevisiae ADH1; transcription terminator for the S. cerevisiae alcohol dehydrogenase 1 (ADH1) gene
   3495..3838    +  promoter       TEF promoter: Ashbya gossypii TEF promoter
   3857..4645    +  CDS            URA3: PYRF_YEAST - Experimental evidence at protein level: Swiss-Prot protein existence level 1. From Saccharomyces cerevisiae (strain ATCC 204508 / S288c) (Baker's yeast).
   4657..4854    +  terminator     TEF terminator: Ashbya gossypii TEF terminator
>Addgene plasmid #8725 | pKT0212 | depositor full sequence | sequence record 6737 | Author sequence
CGAATTCATCGATGATATCAGATCCACTAGTGGCCTATGCGGCCGCGGATCTGCCGGTCTCCCTATAGTG
AGTCGTATTAATTTCGATAAGCCAGGTTAACCTGCATTAATGAATCGGCCAACGCGCGGGGAGAGGCGGT
TTGCGTATTGGGCGCTCTTCCGCTTCCTCGCTCACTGACTCGCTGCGCTCGGTCGTTCGGCTGCGGCGAG
CGGTATCAGCTCACTCAAAGGCGGTAATACGGTTATCCACAGAATCAGGGGATAACGCAGGAAAGAACAT
GTGAGCAAAAGGCCAGCAAAAGGCCAGGAACCGTAAAAAGGCCGCGTTGCTGGCGTTTTTCCATAGGCTC
CGCCCCCCTGACGAGCATCACAAAAATCGACGCTCAAGTCAGAGGTGGCGAAACCCGACAGGACTATAAA
GATACCAGGCGTTTCCCCCTGGAAGCTCCCTCGTGCGCTCTCCTGTTCCGACCCTGCCGCTTACCGGATA
CCTGTCCGCCTTTCTCCCTTCGGGAAGCGTGGCGCTTTCTCAATGCTCACGCTGTAGGTATCTCAGTTCG
GTGTAGGTCGTTCGCTCCAAGCTGGGCTGTGTGCACGAACCCCCCGTTCAGCCCGACCGCTGCGCCTTAT
CCGGTAACTATCGTCTTGAGTCCAACCCGGTAAGACACGACTTATCGCCACTGGCAGCAGCCACTGGTAA
CAGGATTAGCAGAGCGAGGTATGTAGGCGGTGCTACAGAGTTCTTGAAGTGGTGGCCTAACTACGGCTAC
ACTAGAAGGACAGTATTTGGTATCTGCGCTCTGCTGAAGCCAGTTACCTTCGGAAAAAGAGTTGGTAGCT
CTTGATCCGGCAAACAAACCACCGCTGGTAGCGGTGGTTTTTTTGTTTGCAAGCAGCAGATTACGCGCAG
AAAAAAAGGATCTCAAGAAGATCCTTTGATCTTTTCTACGGGGTCTGACGCTCAGTGGAACGAAAACTCA
CGTTAAGGGATTTTGGTCATGAGATTATCAAAAAGGATCTTCACCTAGATCCTTTTAAATTAAAAATGAA
GTTTTAAATCAATCTAAAGTATATATGAGTAAACTTGGTCTGACAGTTACCAATGCTTAATCAGTGAGGC
ACCTATCTCAGCGATCTGTCTATTTCGTTCATCCATAGTTGCCTGACTCCCCGTCGTGTAGATAACTACG
ATACGGGAGGGCTTACCATCTGGCCCCAGTGCTGCAATGATACCGCGAGACCCACGCTCACCGGCTCCAG
ATTTATCAGCAATAAACCAGCCAGCCGGAAGGGCCGAGCGCAGAAGTGGTCCTGCAACTTTATCCGCCTC
CATCCAGTCTATTAATTGTTGCCGGGAAGCTAGAGTAAGTAGTTCGCCAGTTAATAGTTTGCGCAACGTT
GTTGCCATTGCTACAGGCATCGTGGTGTCACGCTCGTCGTTTGGTATGGCTTCATTCAGCTCCGGTTCCC
AACGATCAAGGCGAGTTACATGATCCCCCATGTTGTGCAAAAAAGCGGTTAGCTCCTTCGGTCCTCCGAT
CGTTGTCAGAAGTAAGTTGGCCGCAGTGTTATCACTCATGGTTATGGCAGCACTGCATAATTCTCTTACT
GTCATGCCATCCGTAAGATGCTTTTCTGTGACTGGTGAGTACTCAACCAAGTCATTCTGAGAATAGTGTA
TGCGGCGACCGAGTTGCTCTTGCCCGGCGTCAATACGGGATAATACCGCGCCACATAGCAGAACTTTAAA
AGTGCTCATCATTGGAAAACGTTCTTCGGGGCGAAAACTCTCAAGGATCTTACCGCTGTTGAGATCCAGT
TCGATGTAACCCACTCGTGCACCCAACTGATCTTCAGCATCTTTTACTTTCACCAGCGTTTCTGGGTGAG
CAAAAACAGGAAGGCAAAATGCCGCAAAAAAGGGAATAAGGGCGACACGGAAATGTTGAATACTCATACT
CTTCCTTTTTCAATATTATTGAAGCATTTATCAGGGTTATTGTCTCATGAGCGGATACATATTTGAATGT
ATTTAGAAAAATAAACAAATAGGGGTTCCGCGCACATTTCCCCGAAAAGTGCCACCTGACGTCTAAGAAA
CCATTATTATCATGACATTAACCTATAAAAATAGGCGTATCACGAGGCCCTTTCGTCTCGCGCGTTTCGG
TGATGACGGTGAAAACCTCTGACACATGCAGCTCCCGGAGACGGTCACAGCTTGTCTGTAAGCGGATGCC
GGGAGCAGACAAGCCCGTCAGGGCGCGTCAGCGGGTGTTGGCGGGTGTCGGGGCTGGCTTAACTATGCGG
CATCAGAGCAGATTGTACTGAGAGTGCACCATATGGACATATTGTCGTTAGAACGCGGCTACAATTAATA
CATAACCTTATGTATCATACACATACGATTTAGGTGACACTATAGAACGCGGCCGCCAGCTGAAGCTTCG
TACGCTGCAGGTCGACGGATCGGTGACGGTGCTGGTTTAATTAACATGTCTAAAGGTGAAGAATTATTCA
CTGGTGTTGTCCCAATTTTGGTTGAATTAGATGGTGATGTTAATGGTCACAAATTTTCTGTCTCCGGTGA
AGGTGAAGGTGATGCTACTTACGGTAAATTGACCTTAAAATTTATTTGTACTACTGGTAAATTGCCAGTT
CCATGGCCAACCTTAGTCACTACTTTAACTTGGGGTGTTCAATGTTTTTCTAGATACCCAGATCATATGA
AACAACATGACTTTTTCAAGTCTGCCATGCCAGAAGGTTATGTTCAAGAAAGAACTATTTTTTTCAAAGA
TGACGGTAACTACAAGACCAGAGCTGAAGTCAAGTTTGAAGGTGATACCTTAGTTAATAGAATCGAATTA
AAAGGTATTGATTTTAAAGAAGATGGTAACATTTTAGGTCACAAATTGGAATACATTTATAACTCTCACA
ATGTTTACATCACTGCTGACAAACAAAAGAATGGTATCAAAGCTAACTTCAAAATTAGACACAACATTGA
AGATGGTTCTGTTCAATTAGCTGACCATTATCAACAAAATACTCCAATTGGTGATGGTCCAGTCTTGTTA
CCAGACAACCATTACTTATCCACTCAATCTAGATTATCCAAAGATCCAAACGAAAAGAGAGACCACATGG
TCTTGTTAGAATTTGTTACTGCTGCTGGTATTACCCATGGTATGGATGAATTGTACAAATAAGGCGCGCC
ACTTCTAAATAAGCGAATTTCTTATGATTTATGATTTTTATTATTAAATAAGTTATAAAAAAAATAAGTG
TATACAAATTTTAAAGTGACTCTTAGGTTTTAAAACGAAAATTCTTATTCTTGAGTAACTCTTTCCTGTA
GGTCAGGTTGCTTTCTCAGGTATAGTATGAGGTCGCTCTTATTGACCACACCTCTACCGGCAGATCCGCT
AGGGATAACAGGGTAATATAGATCTGTTTAGCTTGCCTCGTCCCCGCCGGGTCACCCGGCCAGCGACATG
GAGGCCCAGAATACCCTCCTTGACAGTCTTGACGTGCGCAGCTCAGGGGCATGATGTGACTGTCGCCCGT
ACATTTAGCCCATACATCCCCATGTATAATCATTTGCATCCATACATTTTGATGGCCGCACGGCGCGAAG
CAAAAATTACGGCTCCTCGCTGCAGACCTGCGAGCAGGGAAACGCTCCCCTCACAGACGCGTTGAATTGT
CCCCACGCCGCGCCCCTGTAGAGAAATATAAAAGGTTAGGATTTGCCACTGAGGTTCTTCTTTCATATAC
TTCCTTTTAAAATCTTGCTAGGATACAGTTCTCACATCACATCCGAACATAAACAACCATGACAGTCAAC
ACTAAGACCTATAGTGAGAGAGCAGAAACTCATGCCTCACCAGTAGCACAGCGATTATTTCGATTAATGG
AACTGAAGAAAACCAATTTATGTGCATCAATTGACGTTGATACCACTAAGGAATTCCTTGAATTAATTGA
TAAATTAGGTCCTTATGTATGCTTAATCAAGACTCATATTGATATAATCAATGATTTTTCCTATGAATCC
ACTATTGAACCATTATTAGAACTTTCACGTAAACATCAATTTATGATTTTTGAAGATAGAAAATTTGCTG
ATATTGGTAATACCGTAAAGAAACAATATATTGGTGGAGTTTATAAAATTAGTAGTTGGGCAGATATTAC
CAATGCTCATGGTGTCACTGGGAATGGAGTGGTTGAAGGATTAAAACAGGGAGCTAAAGAAACCACCACC
AACCAAGAGCCAAGAGGGTTATTGATGTTAGCTGAATTATCATCAGTGGGATCATTAGCATATGGAGAAT
ATTCTCAAAAAACTGTTGAAATTGCTAAATCCGATAAGGAATTTGTTATTGGATTTATTGCCCAACGTGA
TATGGGTGGCCAAGAAGAAGGATTTGATTGGCTTATTATGACACCTGGAGTTGGATTAGATGATAAAGGT
GATGGATTAGGACAACAATATAGAACTGTTGATGAAGTTGTTAGCACTGGAACTGATATTATCATTGTTG
GTAGAGGATTGTTTGGTAAAGGAAGAGATCCAGATATTGAAGGTAAAAGGTATAGAAATGCTGGTTGGAA
TGCTTATTTGAAAAAGACTGGCCAATTATAATCAGTACTGACAATAAAAAGATTCTTGTTTTCAAGAACT
TGTCATTTGTATAGTTTTTTTATATTGTAGTTGTTCTATTTTAATCAAATGTTAGCGTGATTTATATTTT
TTTTCGCCTCGACATCATCTGCCCAGATGCGAAGTTAAGTGCGCAGAAAGTAATATCATGCGTCAATCGT
ATGTGAATGCTGGTCGCTATACTGCTGTCGATTCGATACTAACGCCGCCATCCAGTGTCGAAAACGAGCT
