>Addgene plasmid #8725 | pKT0212 | addgene partial sequence | sequence record 17184 | 8725 with SP6
CGTACGCTGCAGGTCGACGGATCGGTGACGGTGCTGGTTTAATTAACATGTCTAAAGGTGAAGAATTATT
CACTGGTGTTGTCCCAATTTTGGTTGAATTAGATGGTGATGTTAATGGTCACAAATTTTCTGTCTCCGGT
GAAGGTGAAGGTGATGCTACTTACGGTAAATTGACCTTAAAATTTATTTGTACTACTGGTAAATTGCCAG
TTCCATGGCCAACCTTAGTCACTACTTTAACTTGGGGTGTTCAATGTTTTTCTAGATACCCAGATCATAT
GAAACAACATGACTTTTTCAAGTCTGCCATGCCAGAAGGTTATGTTCAAGAAAGAACTATTTTTTTCAAA
GATGACGGTAACTACAAGACCAGAGCTGAAGTCAAGTTTGAAGGTGATACCTTAGTTAATAGAATCGAAT
TAAAAGGTATTGATTTTAAAGAAGATGGTAACATTTTAGGTCACAAATTGGAATACATTTATAACTCTCA
CAATGTTTACATCACTGCTGACAAACAAAAGAATGGTATCAAAGCTAACTTCAAAATTAGACACAACATT
GAAGATGGTTCTGTTCAATTAGCTGACCATTATCAACAAAATACTCCAATTGGTGATGGTCCAGTCTTGT
TACCAGACAACCATTACTTATCCACTCAATCTAGATTATCCAAAGATCCAAACGAAAAGAGAGACCACAT
GGTCTTG
